>Addgene plasmid #113634 | pSCrhaB2 | depositor full sequence | sequence record 214518 | pSCrhaB2 sequence 7518 bps
TCTACGGGGTCTGACGCTCAGTGGAACGAAATCGATGATAAGCTGTCAAACATGAGCAGATCCTCTACGC
CGGACGCATCGTGGCCGGCATCACCGGCGCCACAGGTGCGGTTGCTGGCGCCTATATCGCCGACATCACC
GATGGGAGATCCTAAGATATCGCTTAGGCCACACGTTCAAGTGCAGCCACAGGATAAATTTGCACTGAGC
CTGGGTGGGATTCGGACTCGACCGCATAGCCTTCAGGAGTGAGTTTTGTGCAATACCAACCGACGACTTG
ACCCTGCCAAGCGGCACCAGATTTCTTGCGTACGCGATCCCCTAAGCCAAAGGTGGCACTCAGGGGAAGC
GCAAACTGCCCTGCAACGGGAGCGTTGGCTTCATCGCTACTTTGACCCATGTCGAATCCTTCTTGTGAAT
CTATTATGGCGACAAGCAAATCGAGCTCTGACTGCCTACCCCACAACAACTACTAGAAAGCACCAGCACA
ACGGCTGCCTAACTTTGTTTTAGGGCGACTACCCTGCTGCGTAACATCGTTGCTGTTCCATAACATCAAA
CATCGACCCACGGCGTAACGCGCTTAGCTAGCTTGGATGCCCGAGGCTAGACTGTACAAAAAAACAGTCA
TAACAAGCCATGAAAACCGCCACTGCGCCGTTACCACCGCTGCGTTCGGTCAAGGTTCTGGACCAGTTGC
GTGAGCGCATACGCTACTTGCATTACAGTTTACGAACCGAACAGGCTTATGTCAACTGGGTTCGTGCGAG
CTCATCGATATGCATTTAATCTTTCTGCGAATTGAGATGACGCCACTGGCTGGGCGTCATCCCGGTTTCC
CGGGTAAACACCACCGAAAAATAGTTACTATCTTCAAAGCCACATTCGGTCGAAATATCACTGATTAACA
GGCGGCTATGCTGGAGAAGATATTGCGCATGACACACTCTGACCTGTCGCAGATATTGATTGATGGTCAT
TCCAGTCTGCTGGCGAAATTGCTGACGCAAAACGCGCTCACTGCACGATGCCTCATCACAAAATTTATCC
AGCGCAAAGGGACTTTTCAGGCTAGCCGCCAGCCGGGTAATCAGCTTATCCAGCAACGTTTCGCTGGATG
TTGGCGGCAACGAATCACTGGTGTAACGATGGCGATTCAGCAACATCACCAACTGCCCGAACAGCAACTC
AGCCATTTCGTTAGCAAACGGCACATGCTGACTACTTTCATGCTCAAGCTGACCGATAACCTGCCGCGCC
TGCGCCATCCCCATGCTACCTAAGCGCCAGTGTGGTTGCCCTGCGCTGGCGTTAAATCCCGGAATCGCCC
CCTGCCAGTCAAGATTCAGCTTCAGACGCTCCGGGCAATAAATAATATTCTGCAAAACCAGATCGTTAAC
GGAAGCGTAGGAGTGTTTATCGTCAGCATGAATGTAAAAGAGATCGCCACGGGTAATGCGATAAGGGCGA
TCGTTGAGTACATGCAGGCCATTACCGCGCCAGACAATCACCAGCTCACAAAAATCATGTGTATGTTCAG
CAAAGACATCTTGCGGATAACGGTCAGCCACAGCGACTGCCTGCTGGTCGCTGGCAAAAAAATCATCTTT
GAGAAGTTTTAACTGATGCGCCACCGTGGCTACCTCGGCCAGAGAACGAAGTTGATTATTCGCAATATGG
CGTACAAATACGTTGAGAAGATTCGCGTTATTGCAGAAAGCCATCCCGTCCCTGGCGAATATCACGCGGT
GACCAGTTAAACTCTCGGCGAAAAAGCGTCGAAAAGTGGTTACTGTCGCTGAATCCACAGCGATAGGCGA
TGTCAGTAACGCTGGCCTCGCTGTGGCGTAGCAGATGTCGGGCTTTCATCAGTCGCAGGCGGTTCAGGTA
TCGCTGAGGCGTCAGTCCCGTTTGCTGCTTAAGCTGCCGATGTAGCGTACGCAGTGAAAGAGAAAATTGA
TCCGCCACGGCATCCCAATTCACCTCATCGGCAAAATGGTCCTCCAGCCAGGCCAGAAGCAAGTTGAGAC
GTGATGCGCTGTTTTCCAGGTTCTCCTGCAAACTGCTTTTACGCAGCAAGAGCAGTAATTGCATAAACAA
GATCTCGCGACTGGCGGTCGAGGGTAAATCATTTTCCCCTTCCTGCTGTTCCATCTGTGCAACCAGCTGT
CGCACCTGCTGCAATACGCTGTGGTTAACGCGCCAGTGAGACGGATACTGCCCATCCAGCTCTTGTGGCA
GCAACTGATTCAGCCCGGCGAGAAACTGAAATCGATCCGGCGAGCGATACAGCACATTGGTCAGACACAG
ATTATCGGTATGTTCATACAGATGCCGATCATGATCGCGTACGAAACAGACCGTGCCACCGGTGATGGTA
TAGGGCTGCCCATTAAACACATGAATACCCGTGCCATGTTCGACAATCACAATTTCATGAAAATCATGAT
GATGTTCAGGAAAATCCGCCTGCGGGAGCCGGGGTTCTATCGCCACGGACGCGTTACCAGACGGAAAAAA
ATCCACACTATGTAATACGGTCATACTGGCCTCCTGATGTCGTCAACACGGCGAAATAGTAATCACGAGG
TCAGGTTCTTACCTTAAATTTTCGACGGAAAACCACGTAAAAAACGTCGATTTTTCAAGATACAGCGTGA
ATTTTCAGGAAATGCGGTGAGCATCACATCACCACAATTCAGCAAATTGTGAACATCATCACGTTCATCT
TTCCCTGGTTGCCAATGGCCCATTTTCCTGTCAGTAACGAGAAGGTCGCGAATTCAGGCGCTTTTTAGAC
TGGTCGTAATGAAATTCAGCAGGATCACATATGCCATGGTACCCGGGGATCCTCTAGAGTCGACCTGCAG
GCATGCAAGCTTGGCTGTTTTGGCGGATGAGAGAAGATTTTCAGCCTGATACAGATTAAATCAGAACGCA
GAAGCGGTCTGATAAAACAGAATTTGCCTGGCGGCAGTAGCGCGGTGGTCCCACCTGACCCCATGCCGAA
CTCAGAAGTGAAACGCCGTAGCGCCGATGGTAGTGTGGGGTCTCCCCATGCGAGAGTAGGGAACTGCCAG
GCATCAAATAAAACGAAAGGCTCAGTCGAAAGACTGGGCCTTTCGTTTTATCTGTTGTTTGTCGGTGAAC
GCTCTCCTGAGTAGGACAAATCCGCCGGGAGCGGATTTGAACGTTGCGAAGCAACGGCCCGGAGGGTGGC
GGGCAGGACGCCCGCCATAAACTGCCAGGCATCAAATTAAGCAGAAGGCCATCCTGACGGATGGCCTTTT
TGCGTTTCTACAAACTCTTCCACTCACTACAGCAGAGCCATGTAGACAACATCCCCTCCCCCTTTCCACC
GCGTCAGACGCCCGTAGCAGCCCGCTACGGGCTTTTTCATGCCCTGCCCTAGCGTCCAAGCCTCACGGCC
GCGCTCGGCCTCTCTGGCGGCCTTCTGGCGCTGAGGTCTGCCTCGTGAAGAAGGTGTTGCTGACTCATAC
CAGGCCTGAATCGCCCCATCATCCAGCCAGAAAGTGAGGGAGCCACGGTTGATGAGAGCTTTGTTGTAGG
TGGACCAGTTGGTGATTTTGAACTTTTGCTTTGCCACGGAACGGTCTGCGTTGTCGGGAAGATGCGTGAT
CTGATCCTTCAACTCAGCAAAAGTTCGATTTATTCAACAAAGCCGCCGTCCCGTCAAGTCAGCGTAATGC
TCTGCCAGTGTTACAACCAATTAACCAATTCTGATTAGAAAAACTCATCGAGCATCAAATGAAACTGCAA
TTTATTCATATCAGGATTATCAATACCATATTTTTGAAAAAGCCGTTTCTGTAATGAAGGAGAAAACTCA
CCGAGGCAGTTCCATAGGATGGCAAGATCCTGGTATCGGTCTGCGATTCCGACTCGTCCAACATCAATAC
AACCTATTAATTTCCCCTCGTCAAAAATAAGGTTATCAAGCGAGAAATCACCATGAGTGACGACTGAATC
CGGTGAGAATGGCAAAAGCTAAAAAGGCCGTAATATCCAGCTGAACGGTCTGGTTATAGGTACATTGAGC
AACTGACTGAAATGCCTCAAAATGTTCTTTACGATGCCATTGGGATATATCAACGGTGGTATATCCAGTG
ATTTTTTTCTCCATTTTAGCTTCCTTAGCTCCTGAAAATCTCGATAACTCAAAAAATACGCCCGGTAGTG
ATCTTATTTCATTATGGTGAAAGTTGGAACCTCTTACGTGCCGATCAACGTCTCATTTTCGCCAAAAGTT
GGCCCAGGGCTTCCCGGTATCAACAGGGACACCAGGATTTATTTATTCTGCGAAGTGATCTTCCGTCACA
GGTATTTATTCGAAGACGAAAGGGCCTCGTGATACGCCTATTTTTATAGGTTAATGTCATGATAATAATG
GTTTCTTAGACGTCAGGTGGCACTTTTCGGGGAAATGTGCGCGCCCGCGTTCCTGCTGGCGCTGGGCCTG
TTTCTGGCGCTGGACTTCCCGCTGTTCCGTCAGCAGCTTTTCGCCCACGGCCTTGATGATCGCGGCGGCC
TTGGCCTGCATATCCCGATTCAACGGCCCCAGGGCGTCCAGAACGGGCTTCAGGCGCTCCCGAAGGTCTC
GGGCCGTCTCTTGGGCTTGATCGGCCTTCTTGCGCATCTCACGCGCTCCTGCGGCGGCCTGTAGGGCAGG
CTCATACCCCTGCCGAACCGCTTTTGTCAGCCGGTCGGCCACGGCTTCCGGCGTCTCAACGCGCTTTGAG
ATTCCCAGCTTTTCGGCCAATCCCTGCGGTGCATAGGCGCGTGGCTCGACCGCTTGCGGGCTGATGGTGA
CGTGGCCCACTGGTGGCCGCTCCAGGGCCTCGTAGAACGCCTGAATGCGCGTGTGACGTGCCTTGCTGCC
CTCGATGCCCCGTTGCAGCCCTAGATCGGCCACAGCGGCCGCAAACGTGGTCTGGTCGCGGGTCATCTGC
GCTTTGTTGCCGATGAACTCCTTGGCCGACAGCCTGCCGTCCTGCGTCAGCGGCACCACGAACGCGGTCA
TGTGCGGGCTGGTTTCGTCACGGTGGATGCTGGCCGTCACGATGCGATCCGCCCCGTACTTGTCCGCCAG
CCACTTGTGCGCCTTCTCGAAGAACGCCGCCTGCTGTTCTTGGCTGGCCGACTTCCACCATTCCGGGCTG
GCCGTCATGACGTACTCGACCGCCAACACAGCGTCCTTGCGCCGCTTCTCTGGCAGCAACTCGCGCAGTC
GGCCCATCGCTTCATCGGTGCTGCTGGCCGCCCAGTGCTCGTTCTCTGGCGTCCTGCTGGCGTCAGCGTT
GGGCGTCTCGCGCTCGCGGTAGGCGTGCTTGAGACTGGCCGCCACGTTGCCCATTTTCGCCAGCTTCTTG
CATCGCATGATCGCGTATGCCGCCATGCCTGCCCCTCCCTTTTGGTGTCCAACCGGCTCGACGGGGGCAG
CGCAAGGCGGTGCCTCCGGCGGGCCACTCAATGCTTGAGTATACTCACTAGACTTTGCTTCGCAAAGTCG
TGACCGCCTACGGCGGCTGCGGCGCCCTACGGGCTTGCTCTCCGGGCTTCGCCCTGCGCGGTCGCTGCGC
TCCCTTGCCAGCCCGTGGATATGTGGACGATGGCCGCGAGCGGCCACCGGCTGGCTCGCTTCGCTCGGCC
CGTGGACAACCCTGCTGGACAAGCTGATGGACAGGCTGCGCCTGCCCACGAGCTTGACCACAGGGATTGC
CCACCGGCTACCCAGCCTTCGACCACATACCCACCGGCTCCAACTGCGCGGCCTGCGGCCTTGCCCCATC
AATTTTTTTAATTTTCTCTGGGGAAAAGCCTCCGGCCTGCGGCCTGCGCGCTTCGCTTGCCGGTTGGACA
CCAAGTGGAAGGCGGGTCAAGGCTCGCGCAGCGACCGCGCAGCGGCTTGGCCTTGACGCGCCTGGAACGA
CCCAAGCCTATGCGAGTGGGGGCAGTCGAAGGCGAAGCCCGCCCGCCTGCCCCCCGAGCCTCACGGCGGC
GAGTGCGGGGGTTCCAAGGGGGCAGCGCCACCTTGGGCAAGGCCGAAGGCCGCGCAGTCGATCAACAAGC
CCCGGAGGGGCCACTTTTTGCCGGAGGGGGAGCCGCGCCGAAGGCGTGGGGGAACCCCGCAGGGGTGCCC
TTCTTTGGGCACCAAAGAACTAGATATAGGGCGAAATGCGAAAGACTTAAAAATCAACAACTTAAAAAAG
GGGGGTACGCAACAGCTCATTGCGGCACCCCCCGCAATAGCTCATTGCGTAGGTTAAAGAAAATCTGTAA
TTGACTGCCACTTTTACGCAACGCATAATTGTTGTCGCGCTGCCGAAAAGTTGCAGCTGATTGCGCATGG
TGCCGCAACCGTGCGGCACCCTACCGCATGGAGATAAGCATGGCCACGCAGTCCAGAGAAATCGGCATTC
AAGCCAAGAACAAGCCCGGTCACTGGGTGCAAACGGAACGCAAAGCGCATGAGGCGTGGGCCGGGCTTAT
TGCGAGGAAACCCACGGCGGCAATGCTGCTGCATCACCTCGTGGCGCAGATGGGCCACCAGAACGCCGTG
GTGGTCAGCCAGAAGACACTTTCCAAGCTCATCGGACGTTCTTTGCGGACGGTCCAATACGCAGTCAAGG
ACTTGGTGGCCGAGCGCTGGATCTCCGTCGTGAAGCTCAACGGCCCCGGCACCGTGTCGGCCTACGTGGT
CAATGACCGCGTGGCGTGGGGCCAGCCCCGCGACCAGTTGCGCCTGTCGGTGTTCAGTGCCGCCGTGGTG
GTTGATCACGACGACCAGGACGAATCGCTGTTGGGGCATGGCGACCTGCGCCGCATCCCGACCCTGTATC
CGGGCGAGCAGCAACTACCGACCGGCCCCGGCGAGGAGCCGCCCAGCCAGCCCGGCATTCCGGGCATGGA
ACCAGACCTGCCAGCCTTGACCGAAACGGAGGAATGGGAACGGCGCGGGCAGCAGCGCCTGCCGATGCCC
GATGAGCCGTGTTTTCTGGACGATGGCGAGCCGTTGGAGCCGCCGACACGGGTCACGCTGCCGCGCCGGT
AGCACTTGGGTTGCGCAGCAACCCGTAAGTGCGCTGTTCCAGACTATCGGCTGTAGCCGCCTCGCCGCCC
TATACCTTGTCTGCCTCCCCGCGTTGCGTCGCGGTGCATGGAGCCGGGCCACCTCGACCTGAATGGAAGC
CGGCGGCACCTCGCTAACGGATTCACCGTTTTTATCAGGCTCTGGGAGGCAGAATAAATGATCATATCGT
CAATTATTACCTCCACGGGGAGAGCCTGAGCAAACTGGCCTCAGGCATTTGAGAAGCACACGGTCACACT
GCTTCCGGTAGTCAATAAACCGGTAAACCAGCAATAGACATAAGCGGCTATTTAACGACCCTGCCCTGAA
CCGACGACCGGGTCGAATTTGCTTTCGAATTTCTGCCATTCATCCGCTTATTATCACTTATTCAGGCGTA
GCACCAGGCGTTTAAGGGCACCAATAAC
Features (pLannotate 1.2.2; 19 found; start..end, strand, type, name):
     30..49      -  promoter       tet promoter (fragment): E. coli promoter for tetracycline efflux protein gene
     59..146     +  CDS            TcR (fragment): tetracycline efflux protein; tet; confers resistance to tetracycline
    164..400     -  CDS            TpR: E. coli plasmid-associated dihydrofolate reductase; dhfrIIb from plasmid R388; confers resistance to trimethoprim
    471..548     -  ncRNA          AAC AAD leader: Accession: RF02912 - putative aminoglycoside riboswitch / attI site
    727..755     -  promoter       Pc promoter: intI1 (promoter lies within the coding sequence); class 1 integron promoter
    786..1634    -  CDS            rhaR: transcriptional activator of rhaR and rhaS; E. coli rhaR; needed for rhamnose-dependent activation of the rhaB promoter
   1708..2544    -  CDS            rhaS: positive regulator of the rhaB promoter; E. coli rhaS; activated by L-rhamnose
   2690..2808    +  promoter       rhaB promoter: promoter of the E. coli rhaBAD operon, conferring tight induction with L-rhamnose and repression with D-glucose in the presence of RhaR and RhaS (Giacalone et al., 2006)
   2838..2882    +  misc_feature   MCS (fragment): pUC18/19 multiple cloning site
   2966..3081    +  ncRNA          5S rRNA: Accession: RF00001 - 5S ribosomal RNA
   3085..3171    +  terminator     rrnB T1 terminator: Escherichia coli rrnB; transcription terminator T1 from the E. coli rrnB gene
   3263..3290    +  terminator     rrnB T2 terminator: transcription terminator T2 from the E. coli rrnB gene
   3458..3604    -  CDS            TRA2_ECOLX (fragment): Protein predicted: Swiss-Prot protein existence level 4. Required for transposition of transposon Tn903. From Escherichia coli.
   3745..4010    -  CDS            KanR (fragment): aminoglycoside phosphotransferase; aph(3')-Ia; confers resistance to kanamycin
   4010..4144    -  CDS            CmR (fragment): chloramphenicol acetyltransferase; cat; confers resistance to chloramphenicol
   4145..4247    -  promoter       cat promoter: promoter of the E. coli cat gene encoding chloramphenicol acetyltransferase
   5640..6409    +  rep_origin     pBBR1 oriV: replication origin of the broad-host-range plasmid pBBR1 from Bordetella bronchiseptica; requires the pBBR1 Rep protein for replication
   6410..7072    +  CDS            pBBR1 Rep: replication protein for the broad-host-range plasmid pBBR1 from Bordetella bronchiseptica
   7133..7202    +  CDS            TcR (fragment): tetracycline efflux protein; tet; confers resistance to tetracycline
