>Addgene plasmid #113634 | pSCrhaB2 | addgene full sequence | sequence record 220100 | Addgene NGS Result
CACCACAATTCAGCAAATTGTGAACATCATCACGTTCATCTTTCCCTGGTTGCCAATGGCCCATTTTCCT
GTCAGTAACGAGAAGGTCGCGAATTCAGGCGCTTTTTAGACTGGTCGTAATGAAATTCAGCAGGATCACA
TATGCCATGGTACCCGGGGATCCTCTAGAGTCGACCTGCAGGCATGCAAGCTTGGCTGTTTTGGCGGATG
AGAGAAGATTTTCAGCCTGATACAGATTAAATCAGAACGCAGAAGCGGTCTGATAAAACAGAATTTGCCT
GGCGGCAGTAGCGCGGTGGTCCCACCTGACCCCATGCCGAACTCAGAAGTGAAACGCCGTAGCGCCGATG
GTAGTGTGGGGTCTCCCCATGCGAGAGTAGGGAACTGCCAGGCATCAAATAAAACGAAAGGCTCAGTCGA
AAGACTGGGCCTTTCGTTTTATCTGTTGTTTGTCGGTGAACGCTCTCCTGAGTAGGACAAATCCGCCGGG
AGCGGATTTGAACGTTGCGAAGCAACGGCCCGGAGGGTGGCGGGCAGGACGCCCGCCATAAACTGCCAGG
CATCAAATTAAGCAGAAGGCCATCCTGACGGATGGCCTTTTTGCGTTTCTACAAACTCTTGTTATTGGTC
GACTTAAACGCCTGGTGCTACGCCTGAATAAGTGATAATAAGCGGATGAATGGCAGAAATTCGAAAGCAA
ATTCGACCCGGTCGTCGGTTCAGGGCAGGGTCGTTAAATAGCCGCTTATGTCTATTGCTGGTTTACCGGT
TTATTGACTACCGGAAGCAGTGTGACCGTGTGCTTCTCAAATGCCTGAGGCCAGTTTGCTCAGGCTCTCC
CCGTGGAGGTAATAATTGACGATATGATCATTTATTCTGCCTCCCAGAGCCTGATAAAAACGGTGAATCC
GTTAGCGAGGTGCCGCCGGCTTCCATTCAGGTCGAGGTGGCCCGGCTCCATGCACCGCGACGCAACGCGG
GGAGGCAGACAAGGTATAGGGCGGCGAGGCGGCTACAGCCGATAGTCTGGAACAGCGCACTTACGGGTTG
CTGCGCAACCCAAGTGCTACCGGCGCGGCAGCGTGACCCGTGTCGGCGGCTCCAACGGCTCGCCATCGTC
CAGAAAACACGGCTCATCGGGCATCGGCAGGCGCTGCTGCCCGCGCCGTTCCCATTCCTCCGTTTCGGTC
AAGGCTGGCAGGTCTGGTTCCATGCCCGGAATGCCGGGCTGGCTGGGCGGCTCCTCGCCGGGGCCGGTCG
GTAGTTGCTGCTCGCCCGGATACAGGGTCGGGATGCGGCGCAGGTCGCCATGCCCCAACAGCGATTCGTC
CTGGTCGTCGTGATCAACCACCACGGCGGCACTGAACACCGACAGGCGCAACTGGTCGCGGGGCTGGCCC
CACGCCACGCGGTCATTGACCACGTAGGCCGACACGGTGCCGGGGCCGTTGAGCTTCACGACGGAGATCC
AGCGCTCGGCCACCAAGTCCTTGACTGCGTATTGGACCGTCCGCAAAGAACGTCCGATGAGCTTGGAAAG
TGTCTTCTGGCTGACCACCACGGCGTTCTGGTGGCCCATCTGCGCCACGAGGTGATGCAGCAGCATTGCC
GCCGTGGGTTTCCTCGCAATAAGCCCGGCCCACGCCTCATGCGCTTTGCGTTCCGTTTGCACCCAGTGAC
CGGGCTTGTTCTTGGCTTGAATGCCGATTTCTCTGGACTGCGTGGCCATGCTTATCTCCATGCGGTAGGG
GTGCCGCACGGTTGCGGCACCATGCGCAATCAGCTGCAACTTTTCGGCAGCGCGACAACAATTATGCGTT
GCGTAAAAGTGGCAGTCAATTACAGATTTTCTTTAACCTACGCAATGAGCTATTGCGGGGGGTGCCGCAA
TGAGCTGTTGCGTACCCCCCTTTTTTAAGTTGTTGATTTTTAAGTCTTTCGCATTTCGCCCTATATCTAG
TTCTTTGGTGCCCAAAGAAGGGCACCCCTGCGGGGTTCCCCCACGCCTTCGGCGCGGCTCCCCCTCCGGC
AAAAAGTGGCCCCTCCGGGGCTTGTTGATCGACTGCGCGGCCTTCGGCCTTGCCCAAGGTGGCGCTGCCC
CCTTGGAACCCCCGCACTCGCCGCCGTGAGGCTCGGGGGGCAGGCGGGCGGGCTTCGCCCTTCGACTGCC
CCCACTCGCATAGGCTTGGGTCGTTCCAGGCGCGTCAAGGCCAAGCCGCTGCGCGGTCGCTGCGCGAGCC
TTGACCCGCCTTCCACTTGGTGTCCAACCGGCAAGCGAAGCGCGCAGGCCGCAGGCCGGAGGCTTTTCCC
CAGAGAAAATTAAAAAAATTGATGGGGCAAGGCCGCAGGCCGCGCAGTTGGAGCCGGTGGGTATGTGGTC
GAAGGCTGGGTAGCCGGTGGGCAATCCCTGTGGTCAAGCTCGTGGGCAGGCGCAGCCTGTCCATCAGCTT
GTCCAGCAGGGTTGTCCACGGGCCGAGCGAAGCGAGCCAGCCGGTGGCCGCTCGCGGCCATCGTCCACAT
ATCCACGGGCTGGCAAGGGAGCGCAGCGACCGCGCAGGGCGAAGCCCGGAGAGCAAGCCCGTAGGGCGCC
GCAGCCGCCGTAGGCGGTCACGACTTTGCGAAGCAAAGTCTAGTGAGTATACTCAAGCATTGAGTGGCCC
GCCGGAGGCACCGCCTTGCGCTGCCCCCGTCGAGCCGGTTGGACACCAAAAGGGAGGGGCAGGCATGGCG
GCATACGCGATCATGCGATGCAAGAAGCTGGCGAAAATGGGCAACGTGGCGGCCAGTCTCAAGCACGCCT
ACCGCGAGCGCGAGACGCCCAACGCTGACGCCAGCAGGACGCCAGAGAACGAGCACTGGGCGGCCAGCAG
CACCGATGAAGCGATGGGCCGACTGCGCGAGTTGCTGCCAGAGAAGCGGCGCAAGGACGCTGTGTTGGCG
GTCGAGTACGTCATGACGGCCAGCCCGGAATGGTGGAAGTCGGCCAGCCAAGAACAGCAGGCGGCGTTCT
TCGAGAAGGCGCACAAGTGGCTGGCGGACAAGTACGGGGCGGATCGCATCGTGACGGCCAGCATCCACCG
TGACGAAACCAGCCCGCACATGACCGCGTTCGTGGTGCCGCTGACGCAGGACGGCAGGCTGTCGGCCAAG
GAGTTCATCGGCAACAAAGCGCAGATGACCCGCGACCAGACCACGTTTGCGGCCGCTGTGGCCGATCTAG
GGCTGCAACGGGGCATCGAGGGCAGCAAGGCACGTCACACGCGCATTCAGGCGTTCTACGAGGCCCTGGA
GCGGCCACCAGTGGGCCACGTCACCATCAGCCCGCAAGCGGTCGAGCCACGCGCCTATGCACCGCAGGGA
TTGGCCGAAAAGCTGGGAATCTCAAAGCGCGTTGAGACGCCGGAAGCCGTGGCCGACCGGCTGACAAAAG
CGGTTCGGCAGGGGTATGAGCCTGCCCTACAGGCCGCCGCAGGAGCGCGTGAGATGCGCAAGAAGGCCGA
TCAAGCCCAAGAGACGGCCCGAGACCTTCGGGAGCGCCTGAAGCCCGTTCTGGACGCCCTGGGGCCGTTG
AATCGGGATATGCAGGCCAAGGCCGCCGCGATCATCAAGGCCGTGGGCGAAAAGCTGCTGACGGAACAGC
GGGAAGTCCAGCGCCAGAAACAGGCCCAGCGCCAGCAGGAACGCGGGCGCGCACATTTCCCCGAAAAGTG
CCACCTGACGTCTAAGAAACCATTATTATCATGACATTAACCTATAAAAATAGGCGTATCACGAGGCCCT
TTCGTCTTCGAATAAATACCTGTGACGGAAGATCACTTCGCAGAATAAATAAATCCTGGTGTCCCTGTTG
ATACCGGGAAGCCCTGGGCCAACTTTTGGCGAAAATGAGACGTTGATCGGCACGTAAGAGGTTCCAACTT
TCACCATAATGAAATAAGATCACTACCGGGCGTATTTTTTGAGTTATCGAGATTTTCAGGAGCTAAGGAA
GCTAAAATGGAGAAAAAAATCACTGGATATACCACCGTTGATATATCCCAATGGCATCGTAAAGAACATT
TTGAGGCATTTCAGTCAGTTGCTCAATGTACCTATAACCAGACCGTTCAGCTGGATATTACGGCCTTTTT
AGCTTTTGCCATTCTCACCGGATTCAGTCGTCACTCATGGTGATTTCTCACTTGATAACCTTATTTTTGA
CGAGGGGAAATTAATAGGTTGTATTGATGTTGGACGAGTCGGAATCGCAGACCGATACCAGGATCTTGCC
ATCCTATGGAACTGCCTCGGTGAGTTTTCTCCTTCATTACAGAAACGGCTTTTTCAAAAATATGGTATTG
ATAATCCTGATATGAATAAATTGCAGTTTCATTTGATGCTCGATGAGTTTTTCTAATCAGAATTGGTTAA
TTGGTTGTAACACTGGCAGAGCATTACGCTGACTTGACGGGACGGCGGCTTTGTTGAATAAATCGAACTT
TTGCTGAGTTGAAGGATCAGATCACGCATCTTCCCGACAACGCAGACCGTTCCGTGGCAAAGCAAAAGTT
CAAAATCACCAACTGGTCCACCTACAACAAAGCTCTCATCAACCGTGGCTCCCTCACTTTCTGGCTGGAT
GATGGGGCGATTCAGGCCTGGTATGAGTCAGCAACACCTTCTTCACGAGGCAGACCTCAGCGCCAGAAGG
CCGCCAGAGAGGCCGAGCGCGGCCGTGAGGCTTGGACGCTAGGGCAGGGCATGAAAAAGCCCGTAGCGGG
CTGCTACGGGCGTCTGACGCGGTGGAAAGGGGGAGGGGATGTTGTTTAAATGGCTCTGCTGTAGTGAGTG
GTCTACGGGGTCTGACGCTCAGTGGAACGAAATCGATGATAAGCTGTCAAACATGAGCAGATCCTCTACG
CCGGACGCATCGTGGCCGGCATCACCGGCGCCACAGGTGCGGTTGCTGGCGCCTATATCGCCGACATCAC
CGATGGGAGATCCTAAGATATCGCTTAGGCCACACGTTCAAGTGCAGCCACAGGATAAATTTGCACTGAG
CCTGGGTGGGATTCGGACTCGACCGCATAGCCTTCAGGAGTGAGTTTTGTGCAATACCAACCGACGACTT
GACCCTGCCAAGCGGCACCAGATTTCTTGCGTACGCGATCCCCTAAGCCAAAGGTGGCACTCAGGGGAAG
CGCAAACTGCCCTGCAACGGGAGCGTTGGCTTCATCGCTACTTTGACCCATGTCGAATCCTTCTTGTGAA
TCTATTATGGCGACAAGCAAATCGAGCTCTGACTGCCTACCCCACAACAACTATCAGAAAGCACCAGCAC
AACGGCTGCCTAACTTTGTTTTAGGGCGACTGCCCTGCTGCGTAACATCGTTGCTGCTCCATAACATCAA
ACATCGACCCACGGCGTAACGCGCTTGCTGCTTGGATGCCCGAGGCATAGACTGTACAAAAAAACAGTCA
TAACAAGCCATGAAAACCGCCACTGCGCCGTTACCACCGCTGCGTTCGGTCAAGGTTCTGGACCAGTTGC
GTGAGCGCATACGCTACTTGCATTACAGTTTACGAACCGAACAGGCTTATGTCAACTGGGTTCGTGCGAG
CTCATCGATGCATTTAATCTTTCTGCGAATTGAGATGACGCCACTGGCTGGGCGTCATCCCGGTTTCCCG
GGTAAACACCACCGAAAAATAGTTACTATCTTCAAAGCCACATTCGGTCGAAATATCACTGATTAACAGG
CGGCTATGCTGGAGAAGATATTGCGCATGACACACTCTGACCTGTCGCAGATATTGATTGATGGTCATTC
CAGTCTGCTGGCGAAATTGCTGACGCAAAACGCGCTCACTGCACGATGCCTCATCACAAAATTTATCCAG
CGCAAAGGGACTTTTCAGGCTAGCCGCCAGCCGGGTAATCAGCTTATCCAGCAACGTTTCGCTGGATGTT
GGCGGCAACGAATCACTGGTGTAACGATGGCGATTCAGCAACATCACCAACTGCCCGAACAGCAACTCAG
CCATTTCGTTAGCAAACGGCACATGCTGACTACTTTCATGCTCAAGCTGACCGATAACCTGCCGCGCCTG
CGCCATCCCCATGCTACCTAAGCGCCAGTGTGGTTGCCCTGCGCTGGCGTTAAATCCCGGAATCGCCCCC
TGCCAGTCAAGATTCAGCTTCAGACGCTCCGGGCAATAAATAATATTCTGCAAAACCAGATCGTTAACGG
AAGCGTAGGAGTGTTTATCGTCAGCATGAATGTAAAAGAGATCGCCACGGGTAATGCGATAAGGGCGATC
GTTGAGTACATGCAGGCCATTACCGCGCCAGACAATCACCAGCTCACAAAAATCATGTGTATGTTCAGCA
AAGACATCTTGCGGATAACGGTCAGCCACAGCGACTGCCTGCTGGTCGCTGGCAAAAAAATCATCTTTGA
GAAGTTTTAACTGATGCGCCACCGTGGCTACCTCGGCCAGAGAACGAAGTTGATTATTCGCAATATGGCG
TACAAATACGTTGAGAAGATTCGCGTTATTGCAGAAAGCCATCCCGTCCCTGGCGAATATCACGCGGTGA
CCAGTTAAACTCTCGGCGAAAAAGCGTCGAAAAGTGGTTACTGTCGCTGAATCCACAGCGATAGGCGATG
TCAGTAACGCTGGCCTCGCTGTGGCGTAGCAGATGTCGGGCTTTCATCAGTCGCAGGCGGTTCAGGTATC
GCTGAGGCGTCAGTCCCGTTTGCTGCTTAAGCTGCCGATGTAGCGTACGCAGTGAAAGAGAAAATTGATC
CGCCACGGCATCCCAATTCACCTCATCGGCAAAATGGTCCTCCAGCCAGGCCAGAAGCAAGTTGAGACGT
GATGCGCTGTTTTCCAGGTTCTCCTGCAAACTGCTTTTACGCAGCAAGAGCAGTAATTGCATAAACAAGA
TCTCGCGACTGGCGGTCGAGGGTAAATCATTTTCCCCTTCCTGCTGTTCCATCTGTGCAACCAGCTGTCG
CACCTGCTGCAATACGCTGTGGTTAACGCGCCAGTGAGACGGATACTGCCCATCCAGCTCTTGTGGCAGC
AACTGATTCAGCCCGGCGAGAAACTGAAATCGATCCGGCGAGCGATACAGCACATTGGTCAGACACAGAT
TATCGGTATGTTCATACAGATGCCGATCATGATCGCGTACGAAACAGACCGTGCCACCGGTGATGGTATA
GGGCTGCCCATTAAACACATGAATACCCGTGCCATGTTCGACAATCACAATTTCATGAAAATCATGATGA
TGTTCAGGAAAATCCGCCTGCGGGAGCCGGGGTTCTATCGCCACGGACGCGTTACCAGACGGAAAAAAAT
CCACACTATGTAATACGGTCATACTGGCCTCCTGATGTCGTCAACACGGCGAAATAGTAATCACGAGGTC
AGGTTCTTACCTTAAATTTTCGACGGAAAACCACGTAAAAAACGTCGATTTTTCAAGATACAGCGTGAAT
TTTCAGGAAATGCGGTGAGCATCACAT
Features (pLannotate 1.2.2; 19 found; start..end, strand, type, name):
      1..119     +  promoter       rhaB promoter: promoter of the E. coli rhaBAD operon, conferring tight induction with L-rhamnose and repression with D-glucose in the presence of RhaR and RhaS (Giacalone et al., 2006)
    149..193     +  misc_feature   MCS (fragment): pUC18/19 multiple cloning site
    277..392     +  ncRNA          5S rRNA: Accession: RF00001 - 5S ribosomal RNA
    396..482     +  terminator     rrnB T1 terminator: Escherichia coli rrnB; transcription terminator T1 from the E. coli rrnB gene
    574..601     +  terminator     rrnB T2 terminator: transcription terminator T2 from the E. coli rrnB gene
    937..1006    -  CDS            TcR (fragment): tetracycline efflux protein; tet; confers resistance to tetracycline
   1067..1729    -  CDS            pBBR1 Rep: replication protein for the broad-host-range plasmid pBBR1 from Bordetella bronchiseptica
   1730..2501    -  rep_origin     pBBR1 oriV: replication origin of the broad-host-range plasmid pBBR1 from Bordetella bronchiseptica; requires the pBBR1 Rep protein for replication
   3894..3996    +  promoter       cat promoter: promoter of the E. coli cat gene encoding chloramphenicol acetyltransferase
   3997..4131    +  CDS            CmR (fragment): chloramphenicol acetyltransferase; cat; confers resistance to chloramphenicol
   4131..4396    +  CDS            KanR (fragment): aminoglycoside phosphotransferase; aph(3')-Ia; confers resistance to kanamycin
   4537..4683    +  CDS            TRA2_ECOLX (fragment): Protein predicted: Swiss-Prot protein existence level 4. Required for transposition of transposon Tn903. From Escherichia coli.
   4861..4880    -  promoter       tet promoter (fragment): E. coli promoter for tetracycline efflux protein gene
   4890..4977    +  CDS            TcR (fragment): tetracycline efflux protein; tet; confers resistance to tetracycline
   4995..5231    -  CDS            TpR: E. coli plasmid-associated dihydrofolate reductase; dhfrIIb from plasmid R388; confers resistance to trimethoprim
   5313..5379    -  ncRNA          AAC AAD leader (fragment): Accession: RF02912 - putative aminoglycoside riboswitch / attI site
   5557..5585    -  promoter       Pc promoter: intI1 (promoter lies within the coding sequence); class 1 integron promoter
   5614..6462    -  CDS            rhaR: transcriptional activator of rhaR and rhaS; E. coli rhaR; needed for rhamnose-dependent activation of the rhaB promoter
   6536..7372    -  CDS            rhaS: positive regulator of the rhaB promoter; E. coli rhaS; activated by L-rhamnose
