[The description below was written by a language model from this plasmid's Addgene catalogue record and pLannotate feature annotations shown in this document.]
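Description:
pSCrhaB2 is an empty bacterial expression backbone derived from pMLBAD, built to give rhamnose-regulated gene expression in Burkholderia cenocepacia. It replicates through the broad-host-range pBBR1 system, carrying both the pBBR1 oriV and the Rep protein that origin requires, which allows maintenance in E. coli cloning strains as well as in non-enteric Gram-negative hosts such as Burkholderia. The record lists it as low copy. Selection is by trimethoprim, conferred by a plasmid-type dihydrofolate reductase gene (dhfrIIb, from R388) that lies downstream of a class 1 integron Pc promoter. Short fragments of tetracycline, chloramphenicol and kanamycin resistance genes, a cat promoter and a piece of a Tn903 transposition gene are also annotated. These are partial remnants of earlier vector construction and should not be taken as functional markers.

The expression module consists of the E. coli rhaB promoter followed by a partial pUC18/19-type multiple cloning site, then a 5S rRNA segment and the rrnB T1 and T2 transcription terminators. The regulatory genes rhaS and rhaR sit upstream in the opposite orientation, so the plasmid supplies its own activators. L-rhamnose activates RhaS and RhaR, which turn on PrhaB, giving tight, inducible control of a gene inserted by restriction cloning into the polylinker. No insert, tag or reporter is present.

Two full sequences are recorded, a depositor version and a sequencing result, of about 7.5 kb each and differing by one nucleotide. They contain the same set of features, but the segment carrying the origin and marker remnants appears in the opposite orientation relative to the expression cassette. Both are longer than the 6,775 bp listed for the backbone.
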