Addgene plasmid #113634: pSCrhaB2
Purpose: (Empty Backbone) An expression vector containing a rhamnose-inducible promoter to regulate gene expression in Burkholderia cenocepacia
Depositing lab: Miguel Valvano. Depositing organization: University of Western Ontario. Publication: An expression vector containing a rhamnose-inducible promoter provides tightly regulated gene expression in Burkholderia cenocepacia. Cardona ST, Valvano MA. Plasmid. 2005 Nov;54(3):219-28. doi: 10.1016/j.plasmid.2005.03.004. Epub 2005 May 31. PubMed 15925406.
Backbone
  Vector backbone: pMLBAD
  Backbone size (bp): 6775
  Vector type: Bacterial Expression
  Promoter: PrhaB
Growth in bacteria
  Bacterial resistance: Trimethoprim, 50 μg/mL
  Growth temperature: 37°C
  Growth strain: DH5alpha
  Copy number: Low Copy
Gene/Insert
  Cloning method: Restriction Enzyme
  Sequencing primers: 5′ None; 3′ pBAD Reverse
Terms and licenses: Academic/Nonprofit Terms; Industry Terms: Not Available to Industry
How to cite: pSCrhaB2 was a gift from Miguel Valvano (Addgene plasmid # 113634 ; http://n2t.net/addgene:113634 ; RRID:Addgene_113634)
